Addgene plasmid #197410: pAC24
Purpose: Honey bee gut symbiont broad-host range vector with constitutive E2-crimson, ampR and pTFC-FC2 replicon
Depositing lab: Yolanda Schaerli. Depositing organization: Universite de Lausanne (UNIL). Publication: An engineered bacterial symbiont allows noninvasive biosensing of the honey bee gut environment. Chhun A, Moriano-Gutierrez S, Zoppi F, Cabirol A, Engel P, Schaerli Y. PLoS Biol. 2024 Mar 5;22(3):e3002523. doi: 10.1371/journal.pbio.3002523. eCollection 2024 Mar. PubMed 38442124.
Backbone
  Vector backbone: pAC09
  Vector type: Synthetic Biology
Growth in bacteria
  Bacterial resistance: Ampicillin, 100 μg/mL
  Growth temperature: 37°C
  Growth strain: DH5alpha
  Copy number: High Copy
Gene/Insert
  Gene/Insert name: pTF-FC2 replicon
  Species: unknown
  Cloning method: Gibson Cloning
Terms and licenses: Academic/Nonprofit Terms; Industry Terms: Not Available to Industry
How to cite: pAC24 was a gift from Yolanda Schaerli (Addgene plasmid # 197410 ; http://n2t.net/addgene:197410 ; RRID:Addgene_197410)
