[The description below was written by a language model from this plasmid's Addgene catalogue record and pLannotate feature annotations shown in this document.]
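Description:
pAC24 is an 8.3 kb broad-host-range bacterial plasmid from a synthetic-biology toolkit aimed at engineering honey bee gut symbionts. It was built on the pAC09 backbone by Gibson assembly, with the replicon of pTF-FC2 introduced as the recorded insert. pTF-FC2 is an IncQ-like plasmid originally from Acidithiobacillus ferrooxidans, and the annotated features match that origin. They include a repB coding sequence, whose product is a primase acting at the vegetative origin, an adjacent mobA mobilisation gene, and an R1162-like antisense RNA of the type that regulates replication gene expression in this plasmid family. IncQ-type replicons encode their own initiation proteins, which is what generally lets them replicate in a wide range of Gram-negative hosts. A mobilisation function like mobA typically allows conjugative transfer when a helper system is supplied. Other replicon components are not individually annotated, since the automated table identifies only six features across the sequence.

Selection is by ampicillin resistance, provided by a β-lactamase gene under its native bla promoter, and the record lists the plasmid as high copy in E. coli DH5alpha. The reporter payload is E2-Crimson, a rapidly maturing, far-red, tetrameric fluorescent protein derived from Discosoma. It is described as constitutively expressed, although neither the catalogue fields nor the feature table identifies the promoter driving it.

The construct appears to be one of a series of vectors that differ in their replicons. The record supports its use for testing plasmid maintenance in bee gut bacteria and for fluorescently tagging them, in the context of work on symbiont-based biosensing of the gut environment.
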