Features (pLannotate 1.2.2; 6 found; start..end, strand, type, name):
   2149..2220    -  ncRNA          Plasmid R1162: Accession: RF00043 - R1162-like plasmid antisense RNA
   2975..4033    -  CDS            repB: REPB_ACIFR - Protein predicted: Swiss-Prot protein existence level 4. Functions as a primase with respect to replication at the (vegetative) origin of replication of pTF-FC2. From Acidithiobacillus ferrooxidans (Thiobacillus ferrooxidans).
   4244..5470    -  CDS            mobA: MOBA_ACIFR - Protein predicted: Swiss-Prot protein existence level 4. From Acidithiobacillus ferrooxidans (Thiobacillus ferrooxidans).
   6351..7025    +  CDS            E2-Crimson: E2-Crimson is a basic (constitutively fluorescent) far red fluorescent protein published in 2009, derived from Discosoma sp.. It is reported to be a rapidly-maturing tetramer with low acid sensitivity.
   7289..8149    -  CDS            AmpR: β-lactamase; bla; confers resistance to ampicillin, carbenicillin, and related antibiotics
   8150..8254    -  promoter       AmpR promoter: bla
>Addgene plasmid #197410 | pAC24 | addgene full sequence | sequence record 442531 | Addgene NGS Result
ACGTGTCAAGGCAGCCAGAACATCCAAAAATCCGCTGTAGGCGATTCTGATGGCTTCTGTTCGGGGTATG
AGGCGATGTGCTCCACAAGCACGACCGACAAGCCAGCCGAAACGCTCGCCAAGCTGGCCGCTGCGCTACC
TGCCGGAGAGGCCAAACGCTACCGGGTGATGGTGTCCATTGTCCCGGTGGAAGAATGAAGGCGAGCGGGG
CGGGGCGGGGTGTGTCTGGCCGGGCTTGTCCCGGCCTTGTCTTTTGGGGTTTTTGGTAAGGACTTTTGAC
GCCCTCAAGGGCGGCGAAAAGTACCGCGCCTAGTGGATGATCTTGGATAGATCATGGAGGGATTTTGCGA
ATCGCCCGCAAACCCGCGCCGTTGCTAGGTTTTTCAGATTTCGGCGGGGAACGTTACGCCGGGGGTTGGG
GAACGTTACGCCGGGGGTTGGGGAACGTTACGCCGGGGGTTGGGCCTGCTGATTTCCCACTTGCCCTTGG
CGTACTCGTTCACCGTCCAACCAACGGCGGCAAGCTCGACAAGCGCCTTGCGGGCGGTCTGGCGGCGCTT
TTTCATTGCTTCATCGTTGGCTGCGTCTGGCCATACATAACCGCACAGCGTGTCGATTTCAGCTTTGCCA
GACTTTCCGGGGTCAATCCAGCCACATAGCCGCTGGTGTAGCAGCCGTGCCGGGTCTGTTTCCAGCTTGC
GAACTTCTGCCATGTTGATGCGGGTGTGCGGGCGCTCTCCCATAACCGCATCCGCCAGCCGGGGATTAAG
CGCAACAAATAACTTGCCTTCTTGCTCGTCGCTCGCGTACTCGGACAGAATGCGGAACCCTTGCCGCTTA
CCACCTCTTTCGACAATCACCGATACCGCCCAAAGCCGTTCGATGCTTTCCCGGATGGTTTTAAACTGAC
TTCCTCCATCTTCGGCGTAGCCAAGTTCTCGGGCCAACTGGCGGAAGCTGCCCTTGGCTACCATCGTATC
TTTCTCTATGGCGTCCCACCGCATATCAAGCCATAGGCGGAGTTGCTGGCCTGCTTCTGATTCCGTTTCG
TGCCGTAGCACGATGCCGCGCCCGTTATCTCCGGAAATTGCAGCCATTGCCACCAGCCCTTGCAATACGC
GCAAGTCATCGCCGCCAAGTGGTTCAGGCCCCCAAAAACGGATTGAGTCATCTCCGTAGTTGTAGGTCAC
ATCGAGCTTGAGCCTCTTTCGTTCTCCGCGCTTGAGACTGCGGAAAAGCCCCGGCGTGAGGCAATGCGCG
GGGTCGTGCCGCGCATGGGTGAGGTCATAGCTCATTGCGCTTTCCCCCTTTTTTTCCTGCTCCATTGCTG
ATTGCCTCCTGTAGTTCAACGGGCAACAACACCCCGCCGCTGTGCCGCTGATACCAGCGGTCTAGCGGGG
TCGCGTCGTAGTTCTGCTTGCTCACGCCAAAGCGGACAAAAAGGCCGCGCCGCTCGTTGCCGATGGGCGA
ACGATCAAAGCCCCGGTCACTCATGCGCTCGGCTTCCTGCTCCGTCATTTTGGCGACATAGCCGCACCAT
CTGGCGTTGTCGATCAGGGCAGACGCGCCCCGCGCTGCCTGCTGCTGGTCGGTCTGGCCGTCGCGGGCGC
TGCCCTTGTTGACGTGGTGCAGGTACAGGACAGCCGCCCCGGTGGTCGCCGCGATGTGTTCCAACACGGA
AACAAGGTGGGCCATGTCGCCATTGCTGTTCTCGTCGAGGCTGTGAATCCGGCTCAGGGTGTCCAGCACA
ATCAGCCGGGCCCCTGCGCTGTAGTCGATGACGCGGCGCAAGTGCGCCTCGTCCATCACGTTTAGCCGCT
TGCCCATGATCGGCTCAAGCATCAGGTTCTCAGCGATGGCTTCGCGGGCCGACTGGTTGAGGTGCTGGCC
GATGGCGTGGACACGTCGCACAAGGGCGGGCTGTGGATCTTCGCCAGCGAGATAAACCACGCGCCCGGTG
TGCGCCGGGGTTAGTCCCACAAGGTCGCCGCCTGCCACACTGCAAGCGATTGACATGGCCGCTTCAAGAG
CAAAAAAGCTCTTGCCAGTTGCGCCAGGTGCGACAAGTGCGCCCACGGTTCCGGCCAAGAATCCGGGCCA
GATGAAATCAAGTTCTGGCGGCTCATTGGTGAAGGCCGCCATAATGTCTAAAGCCATGCTTGTCTCCTTT
TCAGACAGTTGTGGTTAGGCGCTGCCGGGGCCGCAATCCCCTGCCGCGCCGCTCAATTTTCGCCCCTCGA
TGCCAGCCACGCCGAAGCCTCGGCCAAGGCGTCCTCATAGGCGTAGCTGGCCGCTTCTTCTGCGTTCTCT
GCTGTGGCGTACTCGGACAACGGGAACACTCCGCCGCCGACTTCCTCGCCGCTTTCCAACAGGCGCAACC
GCCAGCCGCCGCCAAGGTCGGAGGGGCGCGGGTCGATCTGGTAGCTGTATTCGATCATTGGCGGTAAACC
TCCTTACGATTGCCGATGCGCATAACGAGGATGCGCAAAGCACCGTCCTCGATGCTGGCGATGATTCGCC
AATCCCCAACGCGGTATTTCCAGAAGGCTCCCAGTTTGGAGCCTTTGAGGGCTTCGCCAATGCTGCGCGG
GTCGTCGAGCTGGGCGACACGGCCATGCAAAAAAGCGAGGATGCGGCGGGCGGTCTGCTGGTCGATCTTG
CCTAGCTCGCGCTCGGCGGCTGGGTCGAGTTCAACCTTCCATGCCATAGCGTTTCATCACTTCTTCGAGT
GGCACGGTTTGGGTTTTGCCTGCGCGAATGTCGATCAGGCGTTGCTCTGCAAGGTACAAATCTTCGAGGT
CATCCAAGTGCTCAAGGATGGCTTCGCGGGCATAGAAAGTCTTGGTCCGCCCTGTGGCCTGCGCCAGTGC
TTCAAGGCGGGTTTCCACTTCGGCGGGCAGTCGGATTGCAAGCATGTTTCGGCTCCTGTTCTGAAAACGC
TATACAAGTATATCACAACCACCACGCAACGCTAGAGACTCATTCCCGGCGAGTTGTCGCGCTCGATCTT
CTGCGCCTTTGCCTGCTCCTGCTGTCGTACAGGCTCGCGCCCTTCCAGCTTCTCCCACTGCTGCCGGTAC
TTGCCAAGATCGGCGGCTTGCCGGTCGCCTGCGGCGCTGTAGGCATAGCGGGCGGTGCGCTGCGCGTAGT
CGTTCCAATCGCGGCCCTCGTCTTTCTGCCGGGTGGCCGGTGCGCACTGGCGGATAGCGCCCTCGATGGC
CGCTTGATCGTGGCCGGTGACGCGCATACGCACGGCAATCATGGAATCCACGCGGGACAAGTCCACCTCG
CCGCCACGCTGCCGCTTGAGCACGTCGCGGTAATGCCGCTGGTAGGCGTCGATCGCGCTGCCGCTGGCCG
CTGCAAGCTCCAAGGCGGGCTTGGCTTTGCTGCGCTCGGGCTGCTGCGCCTTCAAGGCCGCTTGCCGCTG
ATACTCGGCGTCGATCTGGCTGGACAAGGCCAGCGCCTTGACGCACTCCCGGCGCTCGGCCTTGAGCAAG
CGCACCTCTGGATAGCTGCCGTCCTCCCGCTGGTGCTTGGGCTTGCGGTTCTCGTAGCCGGGTGCGCGGT
GCGGGTGGATGGCTCCCGATAGCTTCGGGTCGCCGTATTCACGGTTCAGGGCATCGCTCAGGCGGTTGCC
CACGTCCTTATCGTGGGCCGTCCCCAGCTTCGACACGGTGATGATGGCCTGATAGTTGCCGGGGCTGGAT
TCCAGCACGGCGGCGGGCTGGTAGCCGTCTTTGATAAGCCGCTCCAGCTTCTCCCGGTTCATGTCGTCGA
TGAGGATGTGATGCTTCTTGTCCGATAGCGGCGTGTAGTAGAGGTTTTCGCCCCGGCGCTGTAGGCGCTG
CATCTCCGGCGTGCGCTGCTCGATCTCCTGCGGTGTGAAACCCCGCGTGATGCCGTCCTTCTTGTCGAGG
ATGAAGGTTTGCTTCCTTCCGTCTGCCTGCATCTTGATGGACGTTACCCGGTAGCGCTCCGCGCCTACCG
CTTCCGCGTACCGCTCGAACTGCTTTAGCTGCTCCGATTTCATCGCCTGCGCCCTCTCCTGCTGTATCCG
CTGCCGCTCCTGCTGGATGCTCTCCTGAAGCTCTGCATTTGTGATCTTGAAGCCGTGCTCTGCTGCTAAC
TTCCCGCACATGGCCTTGTATTCGTCGTTCCCGGTTACGGTGAAGCTGCCCCACTTCTGCGCCGATAGCT
GCAAGGCGGCAAGCGTGCTGTCCCGGTTGCGCCAGTCGTGAATATCGATGCTTTTGCCCTTGTCCACGAA
AGACACACCCCCGCCCCGCCCCCCTTCTTCCTTCCGGCTGTAATGCACCTGCTGGCCCACGATTTCAGGC
TGATAGGCGCGAATGTCGCGCGGCGTCGGCGGCTCGCTGCGGTCGCCCTCGATGCGCTGCGGCTCGCTGG
CCCGGTGTCGCCACTGCTCGGCAAGCTCCGGGCTTTTCTGCATCCGCTGCCACTGCTCCAGGTCGGGATA
GGGTCTGAACTGCTGCCGGTGCTGCTCGCGCTGCTTCTGGTGCTTCTCCTTCAAGGCGGCTTTCTCTGCG
GCCTGCTCGGCGGCAATCACGCTGCGCATGGCGTTGAGCACTTCGCCCTTGCCTTTCCAGTTGCCGCGCA
TGAGTTCATCGCGGCGGGCCTTCTGCTGCTCGGCAAGTTGCTTGCGCTCCTGCTCCTGCCGCTTGTCCTG
TACCAGCTTGTCCGCGTTCTTCTCCGAGTAGTGCGCCTTGCGCCCGGTGATGTAGTCCTTCCATCCCGGC
ACGTCTGGCTTGATCGGCTCCGGCTCGCGCTGTGCTACCTGCTGACGCTGCGGCGGCTGGTAAGCTCCGA
GTCGCTTTTGCAACTTGGATAGGCTCGCGTCCCGGTCTGCGCTGCTGGCCTTCACGCCAACATCACCGAC
AAAGAGCGTCGCCCCGCTGCCTGTTTTCTCGTAGCGCATCCCCTTGGCTGCTAACTCGCGGTGCAACTGC
TCCCACGTCTGCGCCTTTTTGATGATCGGTGCGCCGTCCTCAATGGCGATGCGTTCGGCGGATTTCTCCC
CGGTGCGGTTTTCCATGTCGCGCTTCGGCTGGGCTGGCTGGCGCGGCTTGTCCTTGTCGATGTGCTCCCG
GCCTAACTCACCATTCTCCAACACCTGATAACGCCCGTTCTGCTCACGCTGCCAGCCTTGTGCGTTCTCG
ATTCGTGCTATCGCCTTGTGCGCTGCCTCAATGTCGAAGCCGTTATTGATCTTCACCACCTTGAGCGTTT
CAGGATGCACGCGGTTGATGGCAAGGTGCAGGTGCAAGTTGTCCGTGTCGGCGTGCAAACCATAGATGGC
TTGATGGTCTTTAACACCTAGCTCATCCATGAAAATGCTTACCGCTTCTTCGACCTGCTCCGGGCTGGGC
TGCTCGCCTTCTCGCCAACTCAGGACATAGTGATTGATCGTATCCTTGCTTCGCACTGCCTCTTGTGACA
AGGCAATCATTTCTGCCGTCTGGCTCTGTGGTTCATCGGTGATGAATCCACGCGCCCCGGCATGGATGCA
CTTCTCCTGCGAGTTCTCACGCTCAGGCTCACGGATGTAGCCAGTTAGGCGGGAAACGCGAACCGCCTTG
CTTGCTGCCTTCTGCGGGTTCTTAACCTTCTTGACGATCACGGCTCAGTTTCCCGATATAGGCTTTCAAG
ACCACAAGCGCCCCGGCTGTGTCCTTGCTGTACACGCCTCCGCTCTCGTTGTGGATGTGCTTAAGCAATC
CACCGATGCGGCGCAACTCTTTGAGCATTACCGCGTCGGCGCTGGCAATGATCGGCCTGCCAAAGTAGCG
GCGGCGGACAAGCTCCGACATGCTCAACCCGGCAAGGTCGGCATCCTCTTTCAAGCGGGCCTTCTCCGCT
GCGGTCAGCCGTACATTGATAACGGCGTCCAGCGGTTCCGGCCCCTGCGTTTCAAATGGCATCGTGTCTC
CTTCTCGCGGGGGGCGGGCGGGGTGTGTCTTGGACAGTAAGAAGCGAGAGCGCCGCACTGTCCGGGGTCA
AGGGGATACCCCTTGCAGGATAAGCCAGACCGTGAGAAGCGAAGCGCCGAATGGGCAGGCGTCCGTTGGA
ACCACGTGGCGAAGCCATGTGTGTTACAACGGTCATCCTGTATTGCTCAACCGCTCTACTATCATATCAG
CAGTTTAGGCACACTAGATGCACTTTGCAACAAGCATAAAAGGCGCTATGCTGTCAACTCCGAAACCAGA
TCTGAATCATGCGCGGATGACACGAACTCACGACGCTTTGGCAGTTTATTCTTGACATGTAGTGAGGGGG
CTGGTATAATCACATAGTACTGTTATACAGAAACAGAGGAGATATTACATATGGATAGCACTGAGAACGT
CATCAAGCCCTTCATGCGCTTCAAGGTGCACATGGAGGGCTCCGTGAACGGCCACGAGTTCGAGATCGAG
GGCGTGGGCGAGGGCAAGCCCTACGAGGGCACCCAGACCGCCAAGCTGCAAGTGACCAAGGGCGGCCCCC
TGCCCTTCGCCTGGGACATCCTGTCCCCCCAGTTCTTCTACGGCTCCAAGGCGTACATCAAGCACCCCGC
CGACATCCCCGACTACCTCAAGCAGTCCTTCCCCGAGGGCTTCAAGTGGGAGCGCGTGATGAACTTCGAG
GACGGCGGCGTGGTGACCGTGACCCAGGACTCCTCCCTGCAGGACGGCACCCTCATCTACCACGTGAAGT
TCATCGGCGTGAACTTCCCCTCCGACGGCCCCGTAATGCAGAAGAAGACTCTGGGCTGGGAGCCCTCCAC
TGAGCGCAACTACCCCCGCGACGGCGTGCTGAAGGGCGAGAACCACATGGCGCTGAAGCTGAAGGGCGGC
GGCCACTACCTGTGTGAGTTCAAGTCCATCTACATGGCCAAGAAGCCCGTGAAGCTGCCCGGCTACCACT
ACGTGGACTACAAGCTCGACATCACCTCCCACAACGAGGACTACACCGTGGTGGAGCAGTACGAGCGCGC
CGAGGCCCGCCACCACCTGTTCCAGACTCACGGTATGGACGAATTGTACAAGCACGACGAATTGTAAATC
CGTAATCGTTAATCCGCAAATAACGTAAAAACCCGCTTCGGCGGGTTTTTTTATGGGGGGAGTTTAGGGA
AAGAGCATTTGTCAGCTGGATCAGCAGATGGGAACCGGATACTCGAGCGGCCGCGATTATCAAAAAGGAT
CTTCACCTAGATCCTTTTAAATTAAAAATGAAGTTTTAAATCAATCTAAAGTATATATGAGTAAACTTGG
TCTGACAGTTACCAATGCTTAATCAGTGAGGCACCTATCTCAGCGATCTGTCTATTTCGTTCATCCATAG
TTGCCTGACTCCCCGTCGTGTAGATAACTACGATACGGGAGGGCTTACCATCTGGCCCCAGTGCTGCAAT
GATACCGCGGGACCCACGCTCACCGGCTCCAGATTTATCAGCAATAAACCAGCCAGCCGGAAGGGCCGAG
CGCAGAAGTGGTCCTGCAACTTTATCCGCCTCCATCCAGTCTATTAATTGTTGCCGGGAAGCTAGAGTAA
GTAGTTCGCCAGTTAATAGTTTGCGCAACGTTGTTGCCATTGCTACAGGCATCGTGGTGTCACGCTCGTC
GTTTGGTATGGCTTCATTCAGCTCCGGTTCCCAACGATCAAGGCGAGTTACATGATCCCCCATGTTGTGC
AAAAAAGCGGTTAGCTCCTTCGGTCCTCCGATCGTTGTCAGAAGTAAGTTGGCCGCAGTGTTATCACTCA
TGGTTATGGCAGCACTGCATAATTCTCTTACTGTCATGCCATCCGTAAGATGCTTTTCTGTGACTGGTGA
GTACTCAACCAAGTCATTCTGAGAATAGTGTATGCGGCGACCGAGTTGCTCTTGCCCGGCGTCAATACGG
GATAATACCGCGCCACATAGCAGAACTTTAAAAGTGCTCATCATTGGAAAACGTTCTTCGGGGCGAAAAC
TCTCAAGGATCTTACCGCTGTTGAGATCCAGTTCGATGTAACCCACTCGTGCACCCAACTGATCTTCAGC
ATCTTTTACTTTCACCAGCGTTTCTGGGTGAGCAAAAACAGGAAGGCAAAATGCCGCAAAAAAGGGAATA
AGGGCGACACGGAAATGTTGAATACTCATACTCTTCCTTTTTCAATATTATTGAAGCATTTATCAGAGTT
ATTGTCTCATGAGCGGATACATATTTGAATGTATTTAGAAAAATAAACAAATAGGGGTTCCGCGCACATT
TCCCCGAAAAGTGCCACCTGTCATGACCAAAATCCCTTA
